>Addgene plasmid #247073 | pMut19_tadDE16B | addgene full sequence | sequence record 491604 | Addgene NGS Result
ATCGATGCATAATGTGCCTGTCAAATGGACGAAGCAGGGATTCTGCAAACCCTATGCTACTCCGTCAAGC
CGTCAATTGTCTGATTCGTTACCAATTATGACAACTTGACGGCTACATCATTCACTTTTTCTTCACAACC
GGCACGGAACTCGCTCGGGCTGGCCCCGGTGCATTTTTTAAATACCCGCGAGAAATAGAGTTGATCGTCA
AAACCAACATTGCGACCGACGGTGGCGATAGGCATCCGGGTGGTGCTCAAAAGCAGCTTCGCCTGGCTGA
TACGTTGGTCCTCGCGCCAGCTTAAGACGCTAATCCCTAACTGCTGGCGGAAAAGATGTGACAGACGCGA
CGGCGACAAGCAAACATGCTGTGCGACGCTGGCGATATCAAAATTGCTGTCTGCCAGGTGATCGCTGATG
TACTGACAAGCCTCGCGTACCCGATTATCCATCGGTGGATGGAGCGACTCGTTAATCGCTTCCATGCGCC
GCAGTAACAATTGCTCAAGCAGATTTATCGCCAGCAGCTCCGAATAGCGCCCTTCCCCTTGCCCGGCGTT
AATGATTTACCCAAACAGGTCGCTGAAATGCGGCTGGTGCGCTTCATCCGGGCGAAAGAACCCCGTATTG
GCAAATATTGACGGCCAGTTAAGCCATTCATGCCAGTAGGCGCGCGGACGAAAGTAAACCCACTGGTGAT
ACCATTCGCGAGCCTCCGGATGACGACCGTAGTGATGAATCTCTCCTGGCGGGAACAGCAAAATATCACC
CGGTCGGCAAACAAATTCTCGTCCCTGATTTTTCACCACCCCCTGACCGCGAATGGTGAGATTGAGAATA
TAACCTTTCATTCCCAGCGGTCGGTCGATAAAAAAATCGAGATAACCGTTGGCCTCAATCGGCGTTAAAC
CCGCCACCAGATGGGCATTAAACGAGTATCCCGGCAGCAGGGGATCATTTTGCGCTTCAGCCATACTTTT
CATACTCCCGCCATTCAGAGAAGAAACCAATTGTCCATATTGCATCAGACATTGCCGTCACTGCGTCTTT
TACTGGCTCTTCTCGCTAACCAAACCGGTAACCCCGCTTATTAAAAGCATTCTGTAACAAAGCGGGACCA
AAGCCATGACAAAAACGCGTAACAAAAGTGTCTATAATCACGGCAGAAAAGTCCACATTGATTATTTGCA
CGGCGTCACACTTTGCTATGCCATAGCATTTTTATCCATAAGATTAGCGGATCCTACCTGACGCTTTTTA
TCGCAACTCTCTACTGTTTCTCCATACAAAACATCCAGCGTTTCAGGGAGGTTAGAGCCATGGGCAGCAG
CCATCATCATCATCATCACGGAAGTCCCAAGAAACGTAAGGTTGGGTCAATGAGTGAAGTTGAATTCAGC
CATGAATATTGGATGCGTCATGCCCTGACCCTGGCAAAACGTGCCCGCGATGAAGGTGAAGCTCCGGTTG
GTGCGGTGCTGGTTTTAAATAATCGTGTGATTGGCGAAGGCTGGAATCGTCGTATTGGTCTGCATGATCC
TACCGCACATGCAGAAATCATGGCCCTGCGTCAGGGTGGTCTGGTTATGCAAAATTCTCGCCTGATTGAT
GCCACCCTGTATGTGACCTTTGAACCTTGTGTGATGTGTGCGGGTGCAATGATTAATAGTCGTATTGGCC
GTGTTGTGTTTGGCGTTCGTAATAGCAAGCGCGGTGCCGCCGGCAGCCTGATGAATGTTCTGAATTATCC
TGGCATGAATCATCGCGTGGAAATTACCGAGGGTATTCTGGCCGATGAATGTGCCGCACTGCTGTGCGAT
TTTTATCGCATGCCGCGTCAAGTGTTTAATGCACAAAAGAAAGCACAGAGCAGCATTAATAGTGGTAGCG
AAACACCGGGGACTTCAGAATCGGCCACCCCGGAGTCTATGGCTGATGAAATTGATGCAATGGCTTTATA
TCGAGCCTGGCAACAACTGGATAATGGATCATGTGCGCAAATTAGACGTGTTTCAGAACCTGATGAATTA
CGCGATATCCCTGCGTTTTATAGGCTGGTGCAACCTTTTGGTTGGGAAAACCCACGTCACCAGCAGGCTC
TTTTGCGCATGGTGTTTTGCCTGAGCGCAGGAAAGAATGTCATCCGACATCAGGACAAAAAATCGGAGCA
AACAACAGGTATCTCGTTGGGAAGAGCTTTAGCCAATAGTGGAAGAATTAACGAGCGCCGTATCTTTCAA
TTAATTCGGGCTGACAGAACAGCCGATATGGTCCAGTTACGTCGATTACTTACTCACGCCGAACCCGTAC
TTGACTGGCCATTAATGGCCAGGATGTTGACCTGGTGGGGAAAGCGCGAACGCCAGCAACTTCTGGAAGA
TTTTGTATTGACCACAAACAAAAATGCGTCTGGTGGTTCTACTAATCTGTCAGATATTATTGAAAAGGAG
ACCGGTAAGCAACTGGTTATCCAGGAATCCATCCTCATGCTCCCAGAGGAGGTGGAAGAAGTCATTGGGA
ACAAGCCGGAAAGCGATATACTCGTGCACACCGCCTACGACGAGAGCACCGACGAGAATGTCATGCTTCT
GACTAGCGACGCCCCTGAATACAAGCCTTGGGCTCTGGTCATACAGGATAGCAACGGTGAGAACAAGATT
AAGATGCTCTCTGGTGGTTCTCCCAAGAAGAAGAGGAAAGTCTAATCCGTTTTTTTGGGCTAGCGAATTC
GAGCTCGGTACCCGGGGATCCTCTAGAGTCGACCTGCAGGCATGCAAGCTTGGCTGTTTTGGCGGATGAG
AGAAGATTTTCAGCCTGATACAGATTAAATCAGAACGCAGAAGCGGTCTGATAAAACAGAATTTGCCTGG
CGGCAGTAGCGCGGTGGTCCCACCTGACCCCATGCCGAACTCAGAAGTGAAACGCCGTAGCGCCGATGGT
AGTGTGGGGTCTCCCCATGCGAGAGTAGGGAACTGCCAGGCATCAAATAAAACGAAAGGCTCAGTCGAAA
GACTGGGCCTTTCGTTTTATCTGTTGTTTGTCGGTGAACGCTCTCCTGAGTAGGACAAATCCGCCGGGAG
CGGATTTGAACGTTGCGAAGCAACGGCCCGGAGGGTGGCGGGCAGGACGCCCGCCATAAACTGCCAGGCA
TCAAATTAAGCAGAAGGCCATCCTGACGGATGGCCTTTTTGCGTTTCTACAAACTCTTTTGTTTATTTTT
CTAAATACATTCAAATATGTATCCGCTCATGAGACAATAACCCTGATAAATGCTTCAATAATATTGAAAA
AGGAAGAGTATGAGTATTCAACATTTCCGTGTCGCCCTTATTCCCTTTTTTGCGGCATTTTGCCTTCCTG
TTTTTGCTCACCCAGAAACGCTGGTGAAAGTAAAAGATGCTGAAGATCAGTTGGGTGCAGCAAACTATTA
ACTGGCGAACTACTTACTCTAGCTTCCCGGCAACAATTAATAGACTGGATGGAGGCGGATAAAGTTGCAG
GACCACTTCTGCGCTCGGCCCTTCCGGCTGGCTGGTTTATTGCTGATAAATCTGGAGCCGGTGAGCGTGG
GTCTCGCGGTATCATTGCAGCACTGGGGCCAGATGGTAAGCCCTCCCGTATCGTAGTTATCTACACGACG
GGGAGTCAGGCAACTATGGATGAACGAAATAGACAGATCGCTGAGATAGGTGCCTCACTGATTAAGCATT
GGTAACTGTCAGACCAAGTTTACTCATATATACTTTAGATTGATT
[125 nt withheld, positions 3756-3880]
C
[141 nt withheld, positions 3882-4022]
CCTTTGACGTTGGAGTCCACGTTCTTT
[37 nt withheld, positions 4050-4086]
ACCCTATCTCGGGCTATTCTTTTGATTTATAAGGGATTTTGCCGATTTCGGCCTATTGGTTAAAAAATGA
GCTGATTTAACAAAAATTTAACGCGAATTTTAACAAAATATTAACGTTTACAATTTAAAAGGATCTAGGT
GAAGATCCTTTTTGATAATCTCATGACCAAAATCCCTTAACGTGAGTTTTCGTTCCACTGAGCGTCAGAC
CCCGTAGAAAAGATCAAAGGATCTTCTTGAGATCCTTTTTTTCTGCGCGTAATCTGCTGCTTGCAAACAA
AAAAACCACCGCTACCAGCGGTGGTTTGTTTGCCGGATCAAGAGCTACCAACTCTTTTTCCGAAGGTAAC
TGGCTTCAGCAGAGCGCAGATACCAAATACTGTCCTTCTAGTGTAGCCGTAGTTAGGCCACCACTTCAAG
AACTCTGTAGCACCGCCTACATACCTCGCTCTGCTAATCCTGTTACCAGTCAGGCATTTGAGAAGCACAC
GGTCACACTGCTTCCGGTAGTCAATAAACCGGTAAACCAGCAATAGACATAAGCGGCTATTTAACGACCC
TGCCCTGAACCGACGACCGGGTCGAATTTGCTTTCGAATTTCTGCCATTCATCCGCTTATTATCACTTAT
TCAGGCGTAGCAACCAGGCGTTTAAGGGCACCAATAACTGCCTTAAAAAAATTACGCCCCGCCCTGCCAC
TCATCGCAGTACTGTTGTAATTCATTAAGCATTCTGCCGACATGGAAGCCATCACAAACGGCATGATGAA
CCTGAATCGCCAGCGGCATCAGCACCTTGTCGCCTTGCGTATAATATTTGCCCATGGTGAAAACGGGGGC
GAAGAAGTTGTCCATATTGGCCACGTTTAAATCAAAACTGGTGAAACTCACCCAGGGATTGGCTGAGACG
AAAAACATATTCTCAATAAACCCTTTAGGGAAATAGGCCAGGTTTTCACCGTAACACGCCACATCTTGCG
AATATATGTGTAGAAACTGCCGGAAATCGTCGTGGTATTCACTCCAGAGCGATGAAAACGTTTCAGTTTG
CTCATGGAAAACGGTGTAACAAGGGTGAACACTATCCCATATCACCAGCTCACCGTCTTTCATTGCCATA
CGGAATTCCGGATGAGCATTCATCAGGCGGGCAAGAATGTGAATAAAGGCCGGATAAAACTTGTGCTTAT
TTTTCTTTACGGTCTTTAAAAAGGCCGTAATATCCAGCTGAACGGTCTGGTTATAGGTACATTGAGCAAC
TGACTGAAATGCCTCAAAATGTTCTTTACGATGCCATTGGGATATATCAACGGTGGTATATCCAGTGATT
TTTTTCTCCATTTTAGCTTCCTTAGCTCCTGAAAATCTCGATAACTCAAAAAATACGCCCGGTAGTGATC
TTATTTCATTATGGTGAAAGTTGGAACCTCTTACGTGCCGATCAACGTCTCATTTTCGCCAAAAGTTGGC
CCAGGGCTTCCCGGTATCAACAGGGACACCAGGATTTATTTATTCTGCGAAGTGATCTTCCGTCACAGGT
ATTTATTCGGCGCAAAGTGCGTCGGGTGATGCTGCCAACTTACTGATTTAGTGTATGATGGTGTTTTTGA
GGTGCTCCAGTGGCTTCTGTTTCTATCAGCTGTCCCTCCTGTTCAGCTACTGACGGGGTGGTGCGTAACG
GCAAAAGCACCGCCGGACATCAGCGCTAGCGGAGTGTATACTGGCTTACTATGTTGGCACTGATGAGGGT
GTCAGTGAAGTGCTTCATGTGGCAGGAGAAAAAAGGCTGCACCGGTGCGTCAGCAGAATATGTGATACAG
GATATATTCCGCTTCCTCGCTCACTGACTCGCTACGCTCGGTCGTTCGACTGCGGCGAGCGGAAATGGCT
TACGAACGGGGCGGAGATTTCCTGGAAGATGCCAGGAAGATACTTAACAGGGAAGTGAGAGGGCCGCGGC
AAAGCCGTTTTTCCATAGGCTCCGCCCCCCTGACAAGCATCACGAAATCTGACGCTCAAATCAGTGGTGG
CGAAACCCGACAGGACTATAAAGATACCAGGCGTTTCCCCCTGGCGGCTCCCTCGTGCGCTCTCCTGTTC
CTGCCTTTCGGTTTACCGGTGTCATTCCGCTGTTATGGCCGCGTTTGTCTCATTCCACGCCTGACACTCA
GTTCCGGGTAGGCAGTTCGCTCCAAGCTGGACTGTATGCACGAACCCCCCGTTCAGTCCGACCGCTGCGC
CTTATCCGGTAACTATCGTCTTGAGTCCAACCCGGAAAGACATGCAAAAGCACCACTGGCAGCAGCCACT
GGTAATTGATTTAGAGGAGTTAGTCTTGAAGTCATGCGCCGGTTAAGGCTAAACTGAAAGGACAAGTTTT
GGTGACTGCGCTCCTCCAAGCCAGTTACCTCGGTTCAAAGAGTTGGTAGCTCAGAGAACCTTCGAAAAAC
CGCCCTGCAAGGCGGTTTTTTCGTTTTCAGAGCAAGAGATTACGCGCAGACCAAAACGATCTCAAGAAGA
TCATCTTATTAATCAGATAAAATATTTCTAGGCTCATGAGCCCGAAGTGGCGAGCCCGATCTTCCCCATC
GGTGATGTCGGCGATATAGGCGCCAGCAACCGCACCTGTGGCGCCGGTGATGCCGGCCACGATGCGTCCG
GCGTAGAGGATCTGCTCATGTTTGACAGCTTATC
Features (pLannotate 1.2.2; 22 found; start..end, strand, type, name):
     96..974     -  CDS            araC: L-arabinose regulatory protein; araC
   1001..1285    +  promoter       araBAD promoter: araBAD; promoter of the L-arabinose operon of E. coli; the araC regulatory gene is transcribed in the opposite direction (Guzman et al., 1995)
   1332..1348    +  CDS            capTEV™ (fragment): composite tag for in vivo biotinylation, TEV protease cleavage, and 6xHis tagging
   1380..1874    +  CDS            tadA: TADA_ECOLI - Also known as yfhC. Experimental evidence at protein level: Swiss-Prot protein existence level 1. Catalyzes the deamination of adenosine to inosine at the wobble position 34 of tRNA(Arg2). Essential for cell viability. From Escherichia coli (strain K12).
   1929..2408    +  CDS            casB: CSE2_ECOLI - Also known as cse2, ygcK. Experimental evidence at protein level: Swiss-Prot protein existence level 1. A component of Cascade, which participates in CRISPR interference, the third stage of CRISPR immunity. Cascade binds both crRNA and in a sequence-specific manner negatively supercoiled dsDNA target. This leads to the formation of an R-loop in which the crRNA binds the target DNA, displacing the noncomplementary strand. Cas3 is recruited to Cascade, nicks target DNA and then unwinds and cleaves the target, leading to DNA degradation and invader neutralization. From Escherichia co
   2421..2669    +  CDS            UGI: UNGI_BPPB2 - Experimental evidence at protein level: Swiss-Prot protein existence level 1. This protein binds specifically and reversibly to the host uracil-DNA glycosylase, preventing removal of uracil residues from PBS2 DNA by the host uracil-excision repair system. From Bacillus phage PBS2 (Bacteriophage PBS2).
   2725..2781    +  misc_feature   MCS: pUC18/19 multiple cloning site
   2865..2980    +  ncRNA          5S rRNA: Accession: RF00001 - 5S ribosomal RNA
   2984..3070    +  terminator     rrnB T1 terminator: Escherichia coli rrnB; transcription terminator T1 from the E. coli rrnB gene
   3162..3189    +  terminator     rrnB T2 terminator: transcription terminator T2 from the E. coli rrnB gene
   3208..3299    +  promoter       AmpR promoter: bla
   3300..3419    +  CDS            AmpR (fragment): β-lactamase; bla; confers resistance to ampicillin, carbenicillin, and related antibiotics
   3420..3714    +  CDS            bla(M) (fragment): β-lactamase lacking the signal sequence; bla(M); allows cytosolic expression of β-lactamase
   3757..4137    +  rep_origin     M13 ori (sequence partly withheld): M13 bacteriophage origin of replication; arrow indicates direction of (+) strand synthesis
   4323..4556    +  rep_origin     ori (fragment): high-copy-number ColE1/pMB1/pBR322/pUC origin of replication
   4768..5427    -  CDS            CmR: chloramphenicol acetyltransferase; cat; confers resistance to chloramphenicol
   5428..5530    -  promoter       cat promoter: promoter of the E. coli cat gene encoding chloramphenicol acetyltransferase
   5651..5794    +  mobile_element IS1 (fragment): prokaryotic transposable element IS1
   5913..5968    -  rep_origin     RSF ori (fragment): Plasmids containing the RSF 1030 origin of replication can be propagated in E. coli cells that contain additional plasmids with compatible origins.
   6056..6601    -  rep_origin     p15A ori: Plasmids containing the medium-copy-number p15A origin of replication can be propagated in E. coli cells that contain a second plasmid with the ColE1 origin.
   6638..6758    -  CDS            TcR (fragment): tetracycline efflux protein; tet; confers resistance to tetracycline
   6768..6       +  promoter       tet promoter (fragment) (across the origin): E. coli promoter for tetracycline efflux protein gene
