[The description below was written by a language model from this plasmid's Addgene catalogue record and pLannotate feature annotations shown in this document.]
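Description:
pMut19_tadDE16B is a bacterial expression plasmid built on the pBAD33 backbone for arabinose-controlled production of a CRISPR-associated base-editing fusion protein in E. coli. The 6,780-nt sequence carries the p15A origin, a medium-copy replicon compatible with ColE1-type plasmids, and is selected with chloramphenicol through a cat gene driven by its own promoter. The feature table also picks up backbone remnants typical of pBAD33: truncated β-lactamase and tetracycline-resistance fragments, partial ColE1-type and RSF origin matches, an IS1 fragment and an M13 phage origin. The resistance and origin fragments are not expected to function as markers or replicons.

The payload sits downstream of the araBAD promoter, with the divergently transcribed araC regulator providing repression in the absence of L-arabinose and induction when it is added. The open reading frame encodes TadDE, an engineered deaminase annotated by its similarity to E. coli TadA. It is joined through a 16-residue XTEN linker to CasB (Cas11/Cse2), a subunit of the E. coli type I-E Cascade complex, and then through a GSSG linker to the uracil glycosylase inhibitor UGI from phage PBS2. A short tag-like match precedes the deaminase, but it is only a fragment and the record does not define it. Transcription ends at the rrnB T1 and T2 terminators beyond a residual multiple cloning site.

Tethering the deaminase to a Cascade subunit should bring it to the R-loop formed at crRNA-specified DNA targets, while UGI blocks excision of the resulting uracils so the edits persist. The associated work concerns continuous targeted hypermutation with a tunable mutation window. The other Cascade components and the crRNA are not encoded here and would have to be supplied separately.
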