Addgene plasmid #247073: pMut19_tadDE16B
Purpose: L-arabinose inducible TadDE-XTEN16-CasB(Cas11)-GSSG-UGI
Depositing lab: Seokhee Kim. Depositing organization: Seoul National University. Publication: Continuous targeted hypermutation with a tunable mutation window. Lee C, Kim S. Nat Commun. 2025 Nov 25. doi: 10.1038/s41467-025-66736-2. PubMed 41290661.
Backbone
  Vector backbone: pBAD33
  Backbone size w/o insert (bp): 5300
  Vector type: Bacterial Expression, CRISPR
Growth in bacteria
  Bacterial resistance: Chloramphenicol, 25 μg/mL
  Growth temperature: 37°C
  Growth strain: DH5alpha
  Copy number: Unknown
Gene/Insert
  Gene/Insert name: TadDE-XTEN16-CasB-UGI (alt names: TadDE; CasB; UGI)
  Cloning method: Other
  Sequencing primers: 5′ ATGCCATAGCATTTTTATCCA
Terms and licenses: Academic/Nonprofit Terms; Industry Terms: Not Available to Industry
How to cite: pMut19_tadDE16B was a gift from Seokhee Kim (Addgene plasmid # 247073 ; http://n2t.net/addgene:247073 ; RRID:Addgene_247073)
